>Addgene plasmid #202181 | pL0_EF-Fld | addgene full sequence | sequence record 421657 | Addgene NGS Result
TGGCCTTTTGCTCACATGTTCTTTCCTGCGTTATCCCCTGATTCTGTGGGTGGAAGGGCTCGGAGTTGTG
GTAATCTATGTATCCTGGTGGTCTCGAGCGTCGATCTCGGACCATTCCAGCACAACAGACATCTTACACT
ACTTGTCATACCGAATTTAGTCAACGTAATACAAAAACTTCCGAAGCTGGACGGAGGAATGTATTCACAG
TTACACCACAATGAAGCGTTCTGGTGTTACAGTTACAGTTAGTTGTTGTTGCCAATGGACTTACCTGTTA
GACTTAGAGTTACGACTTTTTCGATGCGAGGAAAAAAGCTCGACGGTGACGCAGGCAGCATGATTCGTGC
CCGATCCGGCAAACCCCACCCCTTAGGTTCGGGTACAGCAGTAGAGCATCGTATACGAATTCCAAATCAG
GTTCTCTACTCTCTACTAGGCTAGTAGCAGCGACCCCGTATCCTAAAGAGAAGAGAAGGTCAAGAGTATC
CGTAACTTTGACATTTACAGTTAGCAAATAGAAGCTCCTTTAGAGTTAAGCTGAGACCTGAGACGAGACG
AGACAGCCTGAGAATGGATGCGAGTAATGAGCTCGGCACAAAATCACCACTCGATACAGGCAGCCCATCA
GTCCGGGACGGCGTCAGCGGGAGAGCCGTTGTAAGGCGGCAGACTTTGCTCATGTTACCGATGCTATTCG
GAAGAACGGCAACTAAGCTGCCGGGTTTGAAACACGGATGATCTCGCGGAGGGTAGCATGTTGATTGTAA
CGATGACAGAGCGTTGCTGCCTGTGATCACCGCTCCTCTAGAGTCGACTTGCAGGCATGCAAGCTTAGCA
AGCGAACCGGAATTGCCAGCTGGGGCGCCCTCTGGTAAGGTTGGGAAGCCCTGCAAAGTAAACTGGATGG
CTTTCTTGCCGCCAAGGATCTGATGGCGCAGGGGATCAATATCTGATCAAGAGACAGGATGAGGATCGTT
TCGCATGAGGGAAGCGGTGATCGCCGAAGTATCGACTCAACTATCAGAGGTAGTTGGCGTCATCGAGCGC
CATCTCGAACCGACGTTGCTGGCCGTACATTTGTACGGCTCCGCAGTGGATGGCGGCCTGAAGCCACACA
GTGATATTGATTTGCTGGTTACGGTGACCGTAAGGCTTGATGAAACAACGCGGCGAGCTTTGATCAACGA
CCTTTTGGAAACTTCGGCTTCCCCTGGAGAGAGTGAGATTCTCCGCGCTGTAGAAGTCACCATTGTTGTG
CACGACGACATCATTCCGTGGCGTTATCCAGCTAAGCGCGAACTGCAATTTGGAGAATGGCAGCGCAATG
ACATTCTTGCTGGTATCTTCGAGCCAGCCACGATCGACATTGATCTGGCTATCTTGCTGACAAAAGCAAG
AGAACATAGCGTTGCCTTGGTAGGTCCAGCGGCGGAGGAACTCTTTGATCCGGTTCCTGAACAGGATCTA
TTTGAGGCGCTAAATGAAACCTTAACGCTATGGAACTCGCCGCCCGACTGGGCTGGCGATGAGCGAAATG
TAGTGCTTACGTTGTCCCGCATTTGGTACAGCGCAGTAACCGGCAAAATCGCGCCGAAGGATGTCGCTGC
CGACTGGGCAATGGAGCGCCTGCCGGCCCAGTATCAGCCCGTCATACTTGAAGCTAGACAGGCTTATCTT
GGACAAGAAGAAGATCGCTTGGCCTCGCGCGCAGATCAGTTGGAAGAATTTGTCCACTACGTGAAAGGCG
AGATCACCAAGGTAGTCGGCAAATAATAATCACCTAGAATGCATGACCAAAATCCCTTAACGTGAGTTTT
CGTTCCACTGAGCGTCAGACCCCGTAGAAAAGATCAAAGGATCTTCTTGAGATCCTTTTTTTCTGCGCGT
AATCTGCTGCTTGCAAACAAAAAAACCACCGCTACCAGCGGTGGTTTGTTTGCCGGATCAAGAGCTACCA
ACTCTTTTTCCGAAGGTAACTGGCTTCAGCAGAGCGCAGATACCAAATACTGTTCTTCTAGTGTAGCCGT
AGTTAGGCCACCACTTCAAGAACTCTGTAGCACCGCCTACATACCTCGCTCTGCTAATCCTGTTACCAGT
GGCTGCTGCCAGTGGCGATAAGTCGTGTCTTACCGGGTTGGACTCAAGACGATAGTTACCGGATAAGGCG
CAGCGGTCGGGCTGAACGGGGGGTTCGTGCACACAGCCCAGCTTGGAGCGAACGACCTACACCGAACTGA
GATACCTACAGCGTGAGCTATGAGAAAGCGCCACGCTTCCCGAAGGGAGAAAGGCGGACAGGTATCCGGT
AAGCGGCAGGGTCGGAACAGGAGAGCGCACGAGGGAGCTTCCAGGGGGAAACGCCTGGTATCTTTATAGT
CCTGTCGGGTTTCGCCACCTCTGACTTGAGCGTCGATTTTTGTGATGCTCGTCAGGGGGGCGGAGCCTAT
GGAAAAACGCCAGCAACGCGGCCTTTTTACGGTTCCTTGCCTTTTGC
Features (pLannotate 1.2.2; 5 found; start..end, strand, type, name):
      6..49      +  rep_origin     RSF ori (fragment): Plasmids containing the RSF 1030 origin of replication can be propagated in E. coli cells that contain additional plasmids with compatible origins.
    804..836     +  misc_feature   MCS (fragment): pUC18/19 multiple cloning site
    837..953     +  CDS            tnpA (fragment): TN5P_ECOLX - Also known as tnp. Experimental evidence at protein level: Swiss-Prot protein existence level 1. Mediates transposition of transposon Tn5 by a 'cut and paste' mechanism. First, the monomeric transposase binds the 19 bp inverted DNA repeats flanking the transposon. Then, dimerization of the DNA- bound transposase creates a synaptic DNA complex. After nicking of the first DNA strand, excision of the transposon proceeds through a series of intermediates. The transposase then mediates the insertion of the transposon at a new site by strand transfer. The activity of the wild- type tran
    985..1773    +  CDS            aadA: S3AD_ECOLX - Experimental evidence at protein level: Swiss-Prot protein existence level 1. Mediates bacterial resistance to the antibiotics streptomycin and spectinomycin. From Escherichia coli.
   1867..2455    +  rep_origin     ori: high-copy-number ColE1/pMB1/pBR322/pUC origin of replication
