[The description below was written by a language model from this plasmid's Addgene catalogue record and pLannotate feature annotations shown in this document.]
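Description:
pL0_EF-Fld is a Level 0 part plasmid for the Universal Loop (uLoop) assembly system, built on the pL0R backbone and classed as a synthetic biology vector. It is a small construct (about 2.5 kb in the sequenced record) maintained in E. coli. The feature table shows a complete high-copy ColE1/pUC-type origin of replication, consistent with the high-copy designation, and a full-length aadA gene, which confers the spectinomycin (and streptomycin) resistance used for selection.

The payload is a 446 bp terminator from the diatom Phaeodactylum tricornutum, named the Fld terminator and described as coming from gene 23658; it was introduced by Gibson cloning without mutations. The part is flanked by the "E" and "F" overhangs of the assembly syntax, which define its position as the terminal, 3' regulatory element of a transcription unit. In this kind of hierarchical Type IIS-based scheme, Level 0 parts with compatible overhangs (promoter, coding sequence, tags, terminator) are released and ligated in a fixed order into a Level 1 receiver to give a complete expression cassette. This part would supply transcription termination for genes intended for expression in P. tricornutum.

The automated annotation does not label the terminator itself, which presumably lies in the unannotated stretch upstream of the resistance gene. The remaining hits are short fragments: a small piece matching the RSF origin, a partial pUC18/19 multiple cloning site and a fragment resembling Tn5 transposase. These appear to be backbone remnants rather than functional elements, and the record does not state the specific restriction sites used.
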