Addgene plasmid #202181: pL0_EF-Fld
Purpose: Level 0 plasmid containing a terminator sequence from gene 23658 from Phaeodactylum tricornutum with EF overhangs used to build a level 1 construct.
Depositing lab: Christopher Dupont. Depositing organization: J. Craig Venter Institute (JCVI). Publication: Universal loop assembly: open, efficient and cross-kingdom DNA fabrication. Pollak B, Matute T, Nunez I, Cerda A, Lopez C, Vargas V, Kan A, Bielinski V, von Dassow P, Dupont CL, Federici F. Synth Biol (Oxf). 2020;5(1):ysaa001. doi: 10.1093/synbio/ysaa001. Epub 2020 Feb 5. PubMed 32161816.
Backbone
  Vector backbone: pL0R
  Vector type: Synthetic Biology
Growth in bacteria
  Bacterial resistance: Spectinomycin, 50 μg/mL
  Growth temperature: 37°C
  Growth strain: DH5alpha
  Copy number: High Copy
Gene/Insert
  Gene/Insert name: Fld terminator
  Species: Phaeodactylum tricornutum
  Insert size (bp): 446
  Mutation: None
  Cloning method: Gibson Cloning
How to cite: pL0_EF-Fld was a gift from Christopher Dupont (Addgene plasmid # 202181 ; http://n2t.net/addgene:202181 ; RRID:Addgene_202181)
